Addgene plasmid #113122: EcNusGFL
Purpose: Expresses full-length E. coli NusG
Depositing lab: James Berger. Depositing organization: Johns Hopkins University and School of Medicine. Publication: Mechanism for the Regulated Control of Bacterial Transcription Termination by a Universal Adaptor Protein. Lawson MR, Ma W, Bellecourt MJ, Artsimovitch I, Martin A, Landick R, Schulten K, Berger JM. Mol Cell. 2018 Sep 20;71(6):911-922.e4. doi: 10.1016/j.molcel.2018.07.014. Epub 2018 Aug 16. PubMed 30122535.
Backbone
  Vector backbone: 1C
  Backbone manufacturer: UC Berkeley MacroLab
  Backbone size w/o insert (bp): 6500
  Total vector size (bp): 7000
  Vector type: Bacterial Expression
Growth in bacteria
  Bacterial resistance: Kanamycin, 50 μg/mL
  Growth temperature: 37°C
  Growth strain: DH5alpha
  Growth instructions: For expression, use E. coli BL21 (DE3) Codon+ RIL.
  Copy number: Unknown
Gene/Insert
  Gene/Insert name: NusG
  Species: Escherichia coli
  Insert size (bp): 543
  Entrez Gene: nusG (a.k.a. b3982, ECK3973)
  Promoter: T7
  Tag / fusion protein: His6-MBP-N10-TEV (N terminal on backbone)
  Cloning method: Ligation Independent Cloning
  Sequencing primers: 5′ T7-fwd; 3′ T7-rev
Resource information
  A portion of this plasmid was derived from a plasmid made by: Nathan Thomsen, Berger Lab
Terms and licenses: Academic/Nonprofit Terms; Industry Terms: Not Available to Industry
How to cite: EcNusGFL was a gift from James Berger (Addgene plasmid # 113122 ; http://n2t.net/addgene:113122 ; RRID:Addgene_113122)
