[The description below was written by a language model from this plasmid's Addgene catalogue record and pLannotate feature annotations shown in this document.]
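Description:
EcNusGFL is a bacterial expression plasmid of about 7.06 kb that produces full-length Escherichia coli NusG, the transcription elongation and termination factor that modulates RNA polymerase pausing and Rho-dependent termination. It is built on the 1C ligation-independent cloning vector from the UC Berkeley MacroLab series, a pET-style backbone. The plasmid replicates through a ColE1/pBR322-type origin accompanied by the bom region and the rop gene, which together indicate moderated rather than very high copy number, although the catalogue lists copy number as unknown. Selection is with kanamycin through an aminoglycoside phosphotransferase gene. An f1 origin is also present, and short tetracycline-resistance fragments are non-functional remnants of the backbone's ancestry.

The expression cassette runs from a T7 promoter with an adjacent lac operator and a T7 gene 10 ribosome binding site, and it ends at a T7 terminator. A lacI gene on the plasmid supplies the repressor, so transcription is kept low until it is induced with IPTG in a host that provides T7 RNA polymerase, such as a BL21(DE3) derivative. The 543 bp nusG coding sequence is fused at its N terminus to a His6 tag, a cytosolic maltose-binding protein lacking its signal sequence, an N10 linker and a TEV protease site. This arrangement supports affinity capture on nickel or amylose resin, improves solubility, and allows the tags to be removed by TEV cleavage to release near-native NusG. The annotated His-tag and solubility-tag fragments downstream of nusG appear to be leftover vector sequence, and the catalogue lists no C-terminal tag. The construct is suited to producing recombinant NusG for biochemical and structural studies of bacterial transcription termination.
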