Features (pLannotate 1.2.2; 22 found; start..end, strand, type, name):
     19..36      +  CDS            6xHis: 6xHis affinity tag
     46..1146    +  CDS            MBP: maltose binding protein from E. coli; malE (mutated); This version of the gene does not encode a signal sequence, so MBP will remain in the cytosol.
   1201..1217    +  CDS            TEV site (fragment): tobacco etch virus (TEV) protease recognition and cleavage site
   1228..1770    +  CDS            nusG: NUSG_ECO57 - Experimental evidence at protein level: Swiss-Prot protein existence level 1. Participates in transcription elongation, termination and antitermination. In the absence of Rho, increases the rate of transcription elongation by the RNA polymerase (RNAP), probably by partially suppressing pausing. In the presence of Rho, modulates most Rho-dependent termination events by interacting with the RNAP to render the complex more susceptible to the termination activity of Rho. May be required to overcome a kinetic limitation of Rho to function at certain terminators. Also involved in riboso
   1840..1857    +  CDS            9xHis (fragment): 9xHis affinity tag
   1867..1916    +  CDS            SET1 (fragment): solubility-enhancement tag derived from T7 phage gene 10B
   1924..1971    +  terminator     T7 terminator: transcription terminator for bacteriophage T7 RNA polymerase
   2008..2436    +  rep_origin     f1 ori (sequence partly withheld): f1 bacteriophage origin of replication; arrow indicates direction of (+) strand synthesis
   2490..2547    +  promoter       AmpR promoter (fragment): bla
   2556..3371    -  CDS            KanR: aminoglycoside phosphotransferase; aph(3')-Ia; confers resistance to kanamycin in bacteria or G418 (Geneticin®) in eukaryotes
   3493..4081    +  rep_origin     ori: high-copy-number ColE1/pMB1/pBR322/pUC origin of replication
   4267..4406    -  misc_feature   bom: basis of mobility region from pBR322
   4508..4699    -  CDS            rop: Rop protein, which maintains plasmids at low copy number; rop
   4716..5096    +  CDS            YPB1_ECOLX: Protein predicted: Swiss-Prot protein existence level 4. From Escherichia coli.
   5168..5459    -  CDS            TcR (fragment): tetracycline efflux protein; tet; confers resistance to tetracycline
   5474..5495    -  protein_bind   CAP binding site: CAP binding activates transcription in the presence of cAMP. E. coli catabolite activator protein
   5508..6590    -  CDS            lacI: lac repressor; lacI; The lac repressor binds to the lac operator to inhibit transcription in E. coli. This inhibition can be relieved by adding lactose or isopropyl-β-D-thiogalactopyranoside (IPTG).
   6591..6668    -  promoter       lacI promoter: lacI
   6676..6955    -  CDS            TcR (fragment): tetracycline efflux protein; tet; confers resistance to tetracycline
   6977..6995    +  promoter       T7 promoter: promoter for bacteriophage T7 RNA polymerase
   6996..7020    +  protein_bind   lac operator: The lac repressor binds to the lac operator to inhibit transcription in E. coli. This inhibition can be relieved by adding lactose or isopropyl-β-D-thiogalactopyranoside (IPTG). lac repressor encoded by lacI
   7035..7057    +  RBS            RBS: efficient ribosome binding site from bacteriophage T7 gene 10 (Olins and Rangwala, 1989)
>Addgene plasmid #113122 | EcNusGFL | addgene full sequence | sequence record 223535 | Addgene NGS Result
TATACCATGGGTTCTTCTCACCATCACCATCACCATGGTTCTTCTATGAAAATCGAAGAAGGTAAACTGG
TAATCTGGATTAACGGCGATAAAGGCTATAACGGTCTCGCTGAAGTCGGTAAGAAATTCGAGAAAGATAC
CGGAATTAAAGTCACCGTTGAGCATCCGGATAAACTGGAAGAGAAATTCCCACAGGTTGCGGCAACTGGC
GATGGCCCTGACATTATCTTCTGGGCACACGACCGCTTTGGTGGCTACGCTCAATCTGGCCTGTTGGCTG
AAATCACCCCGGACAAAGCGTTCCAGGACAAGCTGTATCCGTTTACCTGGGATGCCGTACGTTACAACGG
CAAGCTGATTGCTTACCCGATCGCTGTTGAAGCGTTATCGCTGATTTATAACAAAGATCTGCTGCCGAAC
CCGCCAAAAACCTGGGAAGAGATCCCGGCGCTGGATAAAGAACTGAAAGCGAAAGGTAAGAGCGCGCTGA
TGTTCAACCTGCAAGAACCGTACTTCACCTGGCCGCTGATTGCTGCTGACGGGGGTTATGCGTTCAAGTA
TGAAAACGGCAAGTACGACATTAAAGACGTGGGCGTGGATAACGCTGGCGCGAAAGCGGGTCTGACCTTC
CTGGTTGACCTGATTAAAAACAAACACATGAATGCAGACACCGATTACTCCATCGCAGAAGCTGCCTTTA
ATAAAGGCGAAACAGCGATGACCATCAACGGCCCGTGGGCATGGTCCAACATCGACACCAGCAAAGTGAA
TTATGGTGTAACGGTACTGCCGACCTTCAAGGGTCAACCATCCAAACCGTTCGTTGGCGTGCTGAGCGCA
GGTATTAACGCCGCCAGTCCGAACAAAGAGCTGGCAAAAGAGTTCCTCGAAAACTATCTGCTGACTGATG
AAGGTCTGGAAGCGGTTAATAAAGACAAACCGCTGGGTGCCGTAGCGCTGAAGTCTTACGAGGAAGAGTT
GGCGAAAGATCCACGTATTGCCGCCACTATGGAAAACGCCCAGAAAGGTGAAATCATGCCGAACATCCCG
CAGATGTCCGCTTTCTGGTATGCCGTGCGTACTGCGGTGATCAACGCCGCCAGCGGTCGTCAGACTGTCG
ATGAAGCCCTGAAAGACGCGCAGACTAATTCGAGCTCGAACAACAACAACAATAACAATAACAACAACCT
CGGGATCGAGGAAAACCTGTACTTCCAATCCAATGCAATGTCTGAAGCTCCTAAAAAGCGCTGGTACGTC
GTTCAGGCGTTTTCCGGTTTTGAAGGCCGCGTAGCAACGTCGCTGCGTGAGCATATCAAATTACACAACA
TGGAAGATTTGTTTGGTGAAGTCATGGTACCAACCGAAGAAGTGGTTGAAATCCGTGGCGGTCAGCGTCG
CAAAAGCGAACGTAAATTCTTCCCTGGCTACGTCCTCGTTCAGATGGTGATGAACGACGCGAGCTGGCAC
CTGGTGCGCAGCGTACCGCGTGTGATGGGCTTCATCGGCGGTACTTCCGATCGTCCTGCGCCAATCAGCG
ATAAAGAAGTCGATGCGATTATGAACCGCCTGCAGCAGGTTGGTGATAAGCCGCGTCCGAAAACGCTGTT
TGAACCGGGTGAAATGGTCCGTGTTAATGATGGTCCGTTCGCTGACTTCAACGGTGTTGTTGAAGAAGTG
GATTACGAGAAATCTCGTCTGAAAGTGTCTGTTTCTATCTTCGGTCGTGCGACCCCGGTAGAGCTGGACT
TCAGCCAGGTTGAAAAAGCCTAATAACATTGGAAGTGGATAACGGATCCGAATTCGAGCGCCGTCGACAA
GCTTGCGGCCGCACTCGAGCACCACCACCACCACCACTGAGATCCGGCTGCTAACAAAGCCCGAAAGGAA
GCTGAGTTGGCTGCTGCCACCGCTGAGCAATAACTAGCATAACCCCTTGGGGCCTCTAAACGGGTCTTGA
GGGGTTTTTTGCTGAAAGGAGGAACTATATCCGGATTGGCGAATGGG
[124 nt withheld, positions 2008-2131]
C
[91 nt withheld, positions 2133-2223]
A
[49 nt withheld, positions 2225-2273]
CCTTTGACGTTGGAGTCCACGTTCTTT
[37 nt withheld, positions 2301-2337]
ACCCTATCTCGGTCTATTCTTTTGATTTATAAGGGATTTTGCCGATTTCGGCCTATTGGTTAAAAAATGA
GCTGATTTAACAAAAATTTAACGCGAATTTTAACAAACTAGTAACGTTTACAATTTCAGGTGGCACTTTT
CGGGGAAATGTGCGCGGAACCCCTATTTGTTTATTTTTCTAAATACATTCAAATATGTATCCGCTCATGA
ATTAATTCTTAGAAAAACTCATCGAGCATCAAATGAAACTGCAATTTATTCATATCAGGATTATCAATAC
CATATTTTTGAAAAAGCCGTTTCTGTAATGAAGGAGAAAACTCACCGAGGCAGTTCCATAGGATGGCAAG
ATCCTGGTATCGGTCTGCGATTCCGACTCGTCCAACATCAATACAACCTATTAATTTCCCCTCGTCAAAA
ATAAGGTTATCAAGTGAGAAATCACCATGAGTGACGACTGAATCCGGTGAGAATGGCAAAAGTTTATGCA
TTTCTTTCCAGACTTGTTCAACAGGCCAGCCATTACGCTCGTCATCAAAATCACTCGCATCAACCAAACC
GTTATTCATTCGTGATTGCGCCTGAGCGAGACGAAATACGCGATCGCTGTTAAAAGGACAATTACAAACA
GGAATCGAATGCAACCGGCGCAGGAACACTGCCAGCGCATCAACAATGTTTTCACCTGAATCAGGATATT
CTTCTAATACCTGGAATGCTGTTTTCCCGGGGATCGCAGTGGTGAGTAACCATGCATCATCAGGAGTACG
GATAAAATGCTTGATGGTCGGAAGAGGCATAAATTCCGTCAGCCAGTTTAGTCTGACCATCTCATCTGTA
ACATCATTGGCAACGCTACCTTTGCCATGTTTCAGAAACAACTCTGGCGCATCGGGCTTCCCATACAATC
GATAGATTGTCGCACCTGATTGCCCGACATTATCGCGAGCCCATTTATACCCATATAAATCAGCATCCAT
GTTGGAATTTAATCGCGGCCTAGAGCAAGACGTTTCCCGTTGAATATGGCTCATAACACCCCTTGTATTA
CTGTTTATGTAAGCAGACAGTTTTATTGTTCATGACCAAAATCCCTTAACGTGAGTTTTCGTTCCACTGA
GCGTCAGACCCCGTAGAAAAGATCAAAGGATCTTCTTGAGATCCTTTTTTTCTGCGCGTAATCTGCTGCT
TGCAAACAAAAAAACCACCGCTACCAGCGGTGGTTTGTTTGCCGGATCAAGAGCTACCAACTCTTTTTCC
GAAGGTAACTGGCTTCAGCAGAGCGCAGATACCAAATACTGTCCTTCTAGTGTAGCCGTAGTTAGGCCAC
CACTTCAAGAACTCTGTAGCACCGCCTACATACCTCGCTCTGCTAATCCTGTTACCAGTGGCTGCTGCCA
GTGGCGATAAGTCGTGTCTTACCGGGTTGGACTCAAGACGATAGTTACCGGATAAGGCGCAGCGGTCGGG
CTGAACGGGGGGTTCGTGCACACAGCCCAGCTTGGAGCGAACGACCTACACCGAACTGAGATACCTACAG
CGTGAGCTATGAGAAAGCGCCACGCTTCCCGAAGGGAGAAAGGCGGACAGGTATCCGGTAAGCGGCAGGG
TCGGAACAGGAGAGCGCACGAGGGAGCTTCCAGGGGGAAACGCCTGGTATCTTTATAGTCCTGTCGGGTT
TCGCCACCTCTGACTTGAGCGTCGATTTTTGTGATGCTCGTCAGGGGGGCGGAGCCTATGGAAAAACGCC
AGCAACGCGGCCTTTTTACGGTTCCTGGCCTTTTGCTGGCCTTTTGCTCACATGTTCTTTCCTGCGTTAT
CCCCTGATTCTGTGGATAACCGTATTACCGCCTTTGAGTGAGCTGATACCGCTCGCCGCAGCCGAACGAC
CGAGCGCAGCGAGTCAGTGAGCGAGGAAGCGGAAGAGCGCCTGATGCGGTATTTTCTCCTTACGCATCTG
TGCGGTATTTCACACCGCAATGGTGCACTCTCAGTACAATCTGCTCTGATGCCGCATAGTTAAGCCAGTA
TACACTCCGCTATCGCTACGTGACTGGGTCATGGCTGCGCCCCGACACCCGCCAACACCCGCTGACGCGC
CCTGACGGGCTTGTCTGCTCCCGGCATCCGCTTACAGACAAGCTGTGACCGTCTCCGGGAGCTGCATGTG
TCAGAGGTTTTCACCGTCATCACCGAAACGCGCGAGGCAGCTGCGGTAAAGCTCATCAGCGTGGTCGTGA
AGCGATTCACAGATGTCTGCCTGTTCATCCGCGTCCAGCTCGTTGAGTTTCTCCAGAAGCGTTAATGTCT
GGCTTCTGATAAAGCGGGCCATGTTAAGGGCGGTTTTTTCCTGTTTGGTCACTGATGCCTCCGTGTAAGG
GGGATTTCTGTTCATGGGGGTAATGATACCGATGAAACGAGAGAGGATGCTCACGATACGGGTTACTGAT
GATGAACATGCCCGGTTACTGGAACGTTGTGAGGGTAAACAACTGGCGGTATGGATGCGGCGGGACCAGA
GAAAAATCACTCAGGGTCAATGCCAGCGCTTCGTTAATACAGATGTAGGTGTTCCACAGGGTAGCCAGCA
GCATCCTGCGATGCAGATCCGGAACATAATGGTGCAGGGCGCTGACTTCCGCGTTTCCAGACTTTACGAA
ACACGGAAACCGAAGACCATTCATGTTGTTGCTCAGGTCGCAGACGTTTTGCAGCAGCAGTCGCTTCACG
TTCGCTCGCGTATCGGTGATTCATTCTGCTAACCAGTAAGGCAACCCCGCCAGCCTAGCCGGGTCCTCAA
CGACAGGAGCACGATCATGCGCACCCGTGGGGCCGCCATGCCGGCGATAATGGCCTGCTTCTCGCCGAAA
CGTTTGGTGGCGGGACCAGTGACGAAGGCTTGAGCGAGGGCGTGCAAGATTCCGAATACCGCAAGCGACA
GGCCGATCATCGTCGCGCTCCAGCGAAAGCGGTCCTCGCCGAAAATGACCCAGAGCGCTGCCGGCACCTG
TCCTACGAGTTGCATGATAAAGAAGACAGTCATAAGTGCGGCGACGATAGTCATGCCCCGCGCCCACCGG
AAGGAGCTGACTGGGTTGAAGGCTCTCAAGGGCATCGGTCGAGATCCCGGTGCCTAATGAGTGAGCTAAC
TTACATTAATTGCGTTGCGCTCACTGCCCGCTTTCCAGTCGGGAAACCTGTCGTGCCAGCTGCATTAATG
AATCGGCCAACGCGCGGGGAGAGGCGGTTTGCGTATTGGGCGCCAGGGTGGTTTTTCTTTTCACCAGTGA
GACGGGCAACAGCTGATTGCCCTTCACCGCCTGGCCCTGAGAGAGTTGCAGCAAGCGGTCCACGCTGGTT
TGCCCCAGCAGGCGAAAATCCTGTTTGATGGTGGTTAACGGCGGGATATAACATGAGCTGTCTTCGGTAT
CGTCGTATCCCACTACCGAGATATCCGCACCAACGCGCAGCCCGGACTCGGTAATGGCGCGCATTGCGCC
CAGCGCCATCTGATCGTTGGCAACCAGCATCGCAGTGGGAACGATACCCTCATTCAGCATTTGCATGGTT
TGTTGAAAACCGGACATGGCACTCCAGTCGCCTTCCCGTTCCGCTATCGGCTGAATTTGATTGCGAGTGA
GATATTTATGCCAGCCAGCCAGACGCAGACGCGCCGAGACAGAACTTAATGGGCCCGCTAACAGCGCGAT
TTGCTGGTGACCCAATGCGACCAGATGCTCCACGCCCAGTCGCGTACCGTCTTCATGGGAGAAAATAATA
CTGTTGATGGGTGTCTGGTCAGAGACATCAAGAAATAACGCCGGAACATTAGTGCAGGCAGCTTCCACAG
CAATGGCATCCTGGTCATCCAGCGGATAGTTAATGATCAGCCCACTGACGCGTTGCGCGAGAAGATTGTG
CACCGCCGCTTTACAGGCTTCGACGCCGCTTCGTTCTACCATCGACACCACCACGCTGGCACCCAGTTGA
TCGGCGCGAGATTTAATCGCCGCGACAATTTGCGACGGCGCGTGCAGGGCCAGACTGGAGGTGGCAACGC
CAATCAGCAACGACTGTTTGCCCGCCAGTTGTTGTGCCACGCGGTTGGGAATGTAATTCAGCTCCGCCAT
CGCCGCTTCCACTTTTTCCCGCGTTTTCGCAGAAACGTGGCTGGCCTGGTTCACCACGCGGGAAACGGTC
TGATAAGAGACACCGGCATACTCTGCGACATCGTATAACGTTACTGGTTTCACATTCACCACCCTGAATT
GACTCTCTTCCGGGCGCTATCATGCCATACCGCGAAAGGTTTTGCGCCATTCGATGGTGTCCGGGATCTC
GACGCTCTCCCTTATGCGACTCCTGCATTAGGAAGCAGCCCAGTAGTAGGTTGAGGCCGTTGAGCACCGC
CGCCGCAAGGAATGGTGCATGCAAGGAGATGGCGCCCAACAGTCCCCCGGCCACGGGGCCTGCCACCATA
CCCACGCCGAAACAAGCGCTCATGAGCCCGAAGTGGCGAGCCCGATCTTCCCCATCGGTGATGTCGGCGA
TATAGGCGCCAGCAACCGCACCTGTGGCGCCGGTGATGCCGGCCACGATGCGTCCGGCGTAGAGGATCGA
GATCTCGATCCCGCGAAATTAATACGACTCACTATAGGGGAATTGTGAGCGGATAACAATTCCCCTCTAG
AAATAATTTTGTTTAACTTTAAGAAGGAGA
